Addgene plasmid #45406: pBbA5k-EPL15
Depositing lab: Aindrila Mukhopadhyay. Depositing organization: Lawrence Berkeley National Laboratory. Publication: Engineering microbial biofuel tolerance and export using efflux pumps. Dunlop MJ, Dossani ZY, Szmidt HL, Chu HC, Lee TS, Keasling JD, Hadi MZ, Mukhopadhyay A. Mol Syst Biol. 2011 May 10;7:487. doi: 10.1038/msb.2011.21. PubMed 21556065.
Backbone
  Vector backbone: pBbA5k
  Vector type: Synthetic Biology
Growth in bacteria
  Bacterial resistance: Kanamycin, 50 μg/mL
  Growth temperature: 37°C
  Growth strain: DH1 w/ AcrAB knocked out
  Copy number: Low Copy
Gene/Insert
  Gene/Insert name: PP_0906
  Species: Synthetic
  Insert size (bp): 4267
  Promoter: LacUV5
  Tag / fusion protein: His (C terminal on insert)
  Cloning method: Ligation Independent Cloning
  Sequencing primers: 5′ CAA AAG ATC TTT TAA GAA GGA GAT ATA CAT GTG GGC AGG ATC GCC CGT TGT CG; 3′ CAG TGG TGA TGG TGA TGA TGA GCG ATT GCA GGT GCC TTG GCG C
Terms and licenses: Academic/Nonprofit Terms; Industry Terms: Not Available to Industry
Depositor comments: Please note that this plasmid may require a unique bacterial strain, so make sure to confirm that you can also obtain the appropriate growth strain. Please contact us or contact our distributors if you have any questions.
How to cite: pBbA5k-EPL15 was a gift from Aindrila Mukhopadhyay (Addgene plasmid # 45406 ; http://n2t.net/addgene:45406 ; RRID:Addgene_45406)
