[The description below was written by a language model from this plasmid's Addgene catalogue record, the feature table of its GenBank file and pLannotate feature annotations shown in this document.]
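Description:
pBbA5k-EPL15 is a bacterial expression plasmid built on the pBbA5k backbone, a modular synthetic-biology vector for E. coli. It replicates from the p15A origin, which is compatible with ColE1-type plasmids and gives the low copy number noted in the record, and it is selected with kanamycin through the neo (nptII) aminoglycoside phosphotransferase gene, which is followed by a lambda t0 terminator. The backbone also carries lacI under its own promoter, so repression of the expression cassette does not depend on the host. Short fragments annotated as RSF ori, Tn5 transposase and a tetracycline resistance gene appear to be remnants of backbone assembly rather than functional parts.

The payload is a roughly 4.3 kb insert named PP_0906, introduced by ligation-independent cloning and fused to a C-terminal His tag. It sits downstream of the lacUV5 promoter and lac operator, making expression inducible with IPTG, and transcription is stopped by the rrnB T1 and T7Te terminators. The automated annotation of the 7,922 nt full sequence leaves the insert region unannotated, and the separate 847 bp GenBank record is only a partial sequence with no features, so neither describes the internal organisation of the insert. The catalogue lists the insert species as synthetic.

The associated publication concerns engineering microbial biofuel tolerance and export using efflux pumps. Together with the recommended propagation strain, a DH1 derivative lacking the native AcrAB pump, this suggests the plasmid expresses a candidate efflux pump for testing in a background without the host's main efflux activity. The record does not explicitly state the function of the insert.
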