Features (pLannotate 1.2.2; 13 found; start..end, strand, type, name):
   4318..4389    +  terminator     rrnB T1 terminator: transcription terminator T1 from the E. coli rrnB gene
   4405..4432    +  terminator     T7Te terminator: phage T7 early transcription terminator
   4451..4506    -  rep_origin     RSF ori (fragment): Plasmids containing the RSF 1030 origin of replication can be propagated in E. coli cells that contain additional plasmids with compatible origins.
   4594..5139    -  rep_origin     p15A ori: Plasmids containing the medium-copy-number p15A origin of replication can be propagated in E. coli cells that contain a second plasmid with the ColE1 origin.
   5253..5347    -  terminator     lambda t0 terminator: transcription terminator from phage lambda
   5381..6172    -  CDS            neo: KKA2_KLEPN - Also known as kan, nptII. Experimental evidence at protein level: Swiss-Prot protein existence level 1. Resistance to kanamycin, neomycin, paromomycin, ribostamycin, butirosin and gentamicin B. From Klebsiella pneumoniae.
   6204..6308    -  CDS            tnpA (fragment): TN5P_ECOLX - Also known as tnp. Experimental evidence at protein level: Swiss-Prot protein existence level 1. Mediates transposition of transposon Tn5 by a 'cut and paste' mechanism. First, the monomeric transposase binds the 19 bp inverted DNA repeats flanking the transposon. Then, dimerization of the DNA- bound transposase creates a synaptic DNA complex. After nicking of the first DNA strand, excision of the transposon proceeds through a series of intermediates. The transposase then mediates the insertion of the transposon at a new site by strand transfer. The activity of the wild- type tran
   6323..6344    -  protein_bind   CAP binding site: CAP binding activates transcription in the presence of cAMP. E. coli catabolite activator protein
   6357..7439    -  CDS            lacI: lac repressor; lacI; The lac repressor binds to the lac operator to inhibit transcription in E. coli. This inhibition can be relieved by adding lactose or isopropyl-β-D-thiogalactopyranoside (IPTG).
   7440..7517    -  promoter       lacI promoter: lacI
   7525..7804    -  CDS            TcR (fragment): tetracycline efflux protein; tet; confers resistance to tetracycline
   7828..7858    +  promoter       lac UV5 promoter: E. coli lac promoter with an "up" mutation
   7866..7882    +  protein_bind   lac operator: The lac repressor binds to the lac operator to inhibit transcription in E. coli. This inhibition can be relieved by adding lactose or isopropyl-β-D-thiogalactopyranoside (IPTG). lac repressor encoded by lacI
>Addgene plasmid #45406 | pBbA5k-EPL15 | depositor full sequence | sequence record 64000 | pBbA5k-EPL15 sequence 7922 bps
GTGGGCAGGATCGCCCGTTGTCGTGTAGAAGCGAATAACAACTGCATCCAAGGAACCGGACCTATGCTGC
GCCGCCGCATGCTCATCATGTTGGCCGTGGTTCTGCTGATCGTGCTGGCCCTGGGGGGTTACAAAGCCTT
CTCGATCTACCAGCAGATCCAGATGTTCACTGCCCCCAAGCCCCCCATCACCGTGGCGGCTGCCATGGCC
GAACAGCGCCCGTGGCAAGAGCGCCTGCCCGCTGTCGGCAGCCTCAAGGCGCTGCAGGGCGTGGATCTGA
GCCTGGAGGTGGAAGGCATCGTCAAATCCCTGCACTTCGACTCAGGCCAACAGGTCAAGGCCGGGCAACT
GCTCTTGCAGCTCAACGACGATCAGGAAACAGCCCTGCTCGGTACCGCCCTGGCCGACCTGGGCCTGGCC
AAGGTCGACTTCGGCCGTGGCAGCCAGCTGGTGGGCGATTCGGCCATCTCCCGCGGCGAGTTCGACCGCC
TTTCCTCCCAGTACCGGCGCAACCAGGCGGTGGTCGAGCAGCTTAAGGCGCAGAAGATCAAGAAACGCAT
CAATGCACCTTTCAGCGGCACCATCGGCATCCGCCAGGTGGACATCGGCCAGTACCTGGCCGCCGGCACT
GTGATCGCCACCCTGCAAGACACCTCCAGCCTGTACGTAGACTTCAACGTGCCGGAACAGGCGCTGCCAC
ACCTGAGCCTGGGCCAGCAGGTGCTGGTGCAAGTGGCCGCCTACCCGGGTCAGCGCTTCCCCGGCAGCCT
CAGCGCCATCAACCCCAAGGTCGAGGAAACCACGCGCAACCTGCTGGTACGCGCCACCATGGCCAACCCC
GACGGCAAACTGCTGCCAGGCATGTTCGCCAGCCTGTTGATTCTGCTGCCCAACCCGCAGCCGCAAGTGG
TGGTGCCGGAAAGCGCCATTACCTACACCCTGTATGGCAACTCGGTGTATGTCGCCTCACCGAGAAAGGA
CAAGGATGGCAAACCGGTGTACGACGACAAGGGCCAACCCCAGCTGGTCGCCGAACAGCGCACGGTAAAG
ACTGGCGAGCGCCGAGACGGCGTGGTTGTAGTCAGCGAAGGCCTGCAGGCCGGGGAACAGGTGGTCACCG
CCGGGCAGCTGAAACTCACACCCGGTGCCGCAATACGCATAGGCCAGGACAACGCCCTCAAGCCCGAACC
GGGCGCAGCGGCCAAGGACTCAGGAGGCTGACATGGCGTTCACCGACACGTTCATCCAACGCCCGGTGCT
GGCCAGCGTGGTCAGCCTGCTGATTCTGCTGCTCGGCTTCCAGGCCTGGAACAAGCTGCAGATCCGCCAG
TACCCGCAAATGGAAAACGCCCTGATCACGGTCACCACCGCCTACCCCGGGGCCAACGCCGAAACCATTC
AGGGCTATATCACCCAGCCATTGCAGCAAAGCCTGGCCAGCGCCGAAGGCATCGACTACATGACCTCGGT
GAGCCGGCAGAATTTCTCGATCATTTCCATTTACGCGCGCATTGGCGCCGACAGCGACCGGCTGTTCACC
GAGCTGCTGGCCAAGGCCAATGAGGTGCGAAACAAGCTACCCCAGGACTCCGAAGACCCGGTACTGAGCA
AGGAAGCTGCCGACGCCTCGGCGCTGATGTACGTCAGCTTCTACAGCAAGGAAATGAGCAACCCGCAGAT
CACCGACTACCTGTCACGGGTTATCCAGCCCAAGCTGGCCACTCTGCCGGGCATGGCCGAGGCGGAGATC
CTCGGCAACCAGGTGTTCGCCATGCGCCTGTGGCTGGACCCGGTGAAGCTGGCCGGTTTCGGCCTTTCGG
CTACCGACGTGACCAATGCCGTACGCCGCTACAACTTCCTTTCCGCCGCTGGCGAGGTGAAAGGCGAATA
CGTGGTCACCAGCGTCAACGCCAGCACCGAGCTGAAGTCGGCCGAGGCGTTCGCCGCCCTGCCGCTCAAG
ACCAGCGGTGACAGCCGCGTGCTGCTGGGCGATGTGGCGCGGGTCGAGATGGGCGCAGAAAACTACGACA
CGGTCAGCTCGTTCGACGGCACCCCGTCGGTCTATATCGGCATCAAGGCCACCCCGGCCGCCAACCCGCT
GGATGTCATCAAGGAAGTGCGGCGCATCATGCCTGAGCTGGAAAGCCAGCTGCCCTCGGCACTGAACGTA
TCGATTGCCTACGACGCCACGCGGTTCATCCAGGCCTCGATCGACGAAGTGATCAAGACCTTGGGCGAAG
CGGTTCTGATCGTCATCGTCGTGGTGTTCCTGTTCCTCGGTGCCCTGCGCTCGGTACTGATTCCGGTGGT
GACCATACCGCTGTCGATGATCGGTGTACTGTTCTTCATGCAGATGATGGGCTACTCGCTCAACCTGCTG
ACCCTGCTCGCCATGGTGCTGGCCATCGGCCTGGTGGTGGACGATGCCATTGTGGTGGTGGAGAACATTC
ACCGGCACATGGAAGAAGGCAAGTCGCCGTTCGATGCAGCCCTGGAAGGCGCGCGCGAAATTGCCATGCC
AGTGGTGTCCATGACCATCACCCTTGCCGCCGTGTATGCACCGATCGGCTTCCTCACCGGGCTCACCGGC
GCGCTGTTCAAGGAGTTTGCCCTGACGCTGGCCGGGGCGGTGATCATTTCCGGAATCGTTGCCCTGACCC
TGTCACCGATGATGTGCGCCCTGCTGCTGCGCCGGGAGCAGAACCCGAGCGGCCTGGCCCACCGCCTCGA
TCAGCTGTTCGAACGCCTGAAAGGGCGCTACCAGCGTTTGCTGCACGCCACCCTCGACAGCCGGCCGGTG
GTGCTGGTGTTTGCCGTGATCATCCTGTGCCTGATCCCGGTGCTGCTCAAATTCACCCAGAACGAACTGG
CGCCCAACGAGGACCAGGGGGTGATCTTCATGATGAGCAGCTCGCCTCAACCGGCCAACCTCGACTACCT
CAACGCCTACACCGACCAGTTCACACCGCTGTTCAAGGCCTTCCCCGAGTATTACTCGTCGTTTCAGATC
AACGGCTTCAACGGCGTGCAGACCGGTATCGGTGGTTTTTTGCTCAAGCCCTGGAACGAGCGCGAACGCA
CGCAGATGGAGCTACTGCCGCTGGTGCAGGCCAAACTCGAGGAAATCAGCGGGCTGCAGATCTTCGGCTT
CAACCTGCCTTCGTTACCCGGCACTGGCGAGGGCTTGCCATTCCAGTTCGTGATCAATACCGCTGGCGAC
TACCCGGCACTGCTGGACGTGGCCCAACGCATCAAGACGCGCGCTCAGGAATCGGGCAAGTTCGCCTTCC
TCGATATCGATCTTGCCTTCGACAAACCCGAAGTGGTGGTGGACATCGACCGGGCAAAGGCGGCGCAGAT
GGGGGTGTCGATGGACACCCTCGGCGGCACCTTGGCGACCCTGCTGGGCGAGGCGGAAATCAACCGTTTC
ACCCTTGAAGGCCGCAGTTACAAGGTGATCGCCCAGGTTGAACGGCCTTACCGCGACAACCCCGGCTGGC
TGAACAACTACTACGTGAAGAACGACCAGGGCCAGTTGCTACCGCTGTCGACCCTGATCACCCTCACCGA
CCGCGCTCGCCCACGCCAGCTCAACCAGTTCCAGCAACTGAACGCTGCGATCATTCAGGGCGTGCCCATG
GTCAGCCTGGGCGAGGCGCTCAAGACCGTGCAGGACATCGCTCGCGAAGAGGCCCCGGAAGGCTTTGCCT
TCGACTACGCCGGCGCGGCCCGCCAGTATGTACAGGAAGGCAGCGCATTGTGGGTCACCTTCGGCCTGGC
GCTGGCGATCATTTTCCTCGTACTGGCTGCACAGTTCGAAAGCTTCCGCGACCCGTTGGTGATTCTGGTG
ACAGTGCCGTTGTCCATCTGTGGCGCGCTTTTGCCGCTGTTCCTGGGTGTGTCGAGCATGAACATCTACA
CCCAGGTCGGGCTGGTGACATTGATCGGGCTTATCAGCAAGCACGGTATCCTGATCGTCGAGTTCGCCAA
TCAGCTACGCGATGAGCGTGGCCTGAGTGTGCGCGAAGCGATCGAGGAAGCAGCGGCCATTCGCCTGCGG
CCGGTGCTGATGACCACTGCGGCTATGGTGTTCGGCATGGTGCCGCTGATTCTGGCAAGCGGGGCAGGAG
CGGTCAGCCGGTTTGACATCGGTATGGTGATTGCCACCGGGATGTCGATTGGCACGTTGTTTACCTTGTT
TGTGTTGCCGTGCATCTACACCCTGCTGGCGCACAAGGCGAGCGCCAAGGCACCTGCAATCGCTCATCAT
CACCATCACCACTGAGGATCCAAACTCGAGTAAGGATCTCCAGGCATCAAATAAAACGAAAGGCTCAGTC
GAAAGACTGGGCCTTTCGTTTTATCTGTTGTTTGTCGGTGAACGCTCTCTACTAGAGTCACACTGGCTCA
CCTTCGGGTGGGCCTTTCTGCGTTTATACCTAGGGATATATTCCGCTTCCTCGCTCACTGACTCGCTACG
CTCGGTCGTTCGACTGCGGCGAGCGGAAATGGCTTACGAACGGGGCGGAGATTTCCTGGAAGATGCCAGG
AAGATACTTAACAGGGAAGTGAGAGGGCCGCGGCAAAGCCGTTTTTCCATAGGCTCCGCCCCCCTGACAA
GCATCACGAAATCTGACGCTCAAATCAGTGGTGGCGAAACCCGACAGGACTATAAAGATACCAGGCGTTT
CCCCCTGGCGGCTCCCTCGTGCGCTCTCCTGTTCCTGCCTTTCGGTTTACCGGTGTCATTCCGCTGTTAT
GGCCGCGTTTGTCTCATTCCACGCCTGACACTCAGTTCCGGGTAGGCAGTTCGCTCCAAGCTGGACTGTA
TGCACGAACCCCCCGTTCAGTCCGACCGCTGCGCCTTATCCGGTAACTATCGTCTTGAGTCCAACCCGGA
AAGACATGCAAAAGCACCACTGGCAGCAGCCACTGGTAATTGATTTAGAGGAGTTAGTCTTGAAGTCATG
CGCCGGTTAAGGCTAAACTGAAAGGACAAGTTTTGGTGACTGCGCTCCTCCAAGCCAGTTACCTCGGTTC
AAAGAGTTGGTAGCTCAGAGAACCTTCGAAAAACCGCCCTGCAAGGCGGTTTTTTCGTTTTCAGAGCAAG
AGATTACGCGCAGACCAAAACGATCTCAAGAAGATCATCTTATTAATCAGATAAAATATTTCTAGATTTC
AGTGCAATTTATCTCTTCAAATGTAGCACCTGAAGTCAGCCCCATACGATATAAGTTGTTACTAGTGCTT
GGATTCTCACCAATAAAAAACGCCCGGCGGCAACCGAGCGTTCTGAACAAATCCAGATGGAGTTCTGAGG
TCATTACTGGATCTATCAACAGGAGTCCAAGCGAGCTCTCGAACCCCAGAGTCCCGCTCAGAAGAACTCG
TCAAGAAGGCGATAGAAGGCGATGCGCTGCGAATCGGGAGCGGCGATACCGTAAAGCACGAGGAAGCGGT
CAGCCCATTCGCCGCCAAGCTCTTCAGCAATATCACGGGTAGCCAACGCTATGTCCTGATAGCGGTCCGC
CACACCCAGCCGGCCACAGTCGATGAATCCAGAAAAGCGGCCATTTTCCACCATGATATTCGGCAAGCAG
GCATCGCCATGGGTCACGACGAGATCCTCGCCGTCGGGCATGCGCGCCTTGAGCCTGGCGAACAGTTCGG
CTGGCGCGAGCCCCTGATGCTCTTCGTCCAGATCATCCTGATCGACAAGACCGGCTTCCATCCGAGTACG
TGCTCGCTCGATGCGATGTTTCGCTTGGTGGTCGAATGGGCAGGTAGCCGGATCAAGCGTATGCAGCCGC
CGCATTGCATCAGCCATGATGGATACTTTCTCGGCAGGAGCAAGGTGAGATGACAGGAGATCCTGCCCCG
GCACTTCGCCCAATAGCAGCCAGTCCCTTCCCGCTTCAGTGACAACGTCGAGCACAGCTGCGCAAGGAAC
GCCCGTCGTGGCCAGCCACGATAGCCGCGCTGCCTCGTCCTGCAGTTCATTCAGGGCACCGGACAGGTCG
GTCTTGACAAAAAGAACCGGGCGCCCCTGCGCTGACAGCCGGAACACGGCGGCATCAGAGCAGCCGATTG
TCTGTTGTGCCCAGTCATAGCCGAATAGCCTCTCCACCCAAGCGGCCGGAGAACCTGCGTGCAATCCATC
TTGTTCAATCATGCGAAACGATCCTCATCCTGTCTCTTGATCAGATCATGATCCCCTGCGCCATCAGATC
CTTGGCGGCAAGAAAGCCATCCAGTTTACTTTGCAGGGCTTCCCAACCTTACCAGAGGGCGCCCCAGCTG
GCAATTCCGACGTCGGTGCCTAATGAGTGAGCTAACTTACATTAATTGCGTTGCGCTCACTGCCCGCTTT
CCAGTCGGGAAACCTGTCGTGCCAGCTGCATTAATGAATCGGCCAACGCGCGGGGAGAGGCGGTTTGCGT
ATTGGGCGCCAGGGTGGTTTTTCTTTTCACCAGTGAGACGGGCAACAGCTGATTGCCCTTCACCGCCTGG
CCCTGAGAGAGTTGCAGCAAGCGGTCCACGCTGGTTTGCCCCAGCAGGCGAAAATCCTGTTTGATGGTGG
TTAACGGCGGGATATAACATGAGCTGTCTTCGGTATCGTCGTATCCCACTACCGAGATGTCCGCACCAAC
GCGCAGCCCGGACTCGGTAATGGCGCGCATTGCGCCCAGCGCCATCTGATCGTTGGCAACCAGCATCGCA
GTGGGAACGATGCCCTCATTCAGCATTTGCATGGTTTGTTGAAAACCGGACATGGCACTCCAGTCGCCTT
CCCGTTCCGCTATCGGCTGAATTTGATTGCGAGTGAGATATTTATGCCAGCCAGCCAGACGCAGACGCGC
CGAGACAGAACTTAATGGGCCCGCTAACAGCGCGATTTGCTGGTGACCCAATGCGACCAGATGCTCCACG
CCCAGTCGCGTACCGTCTTCATGGGAGAAAATAATACTGTTGATGGGTGTCTGGTCAGAGACATCAAGAA
ATAACGCCGGAACATTAGTGCAGGCAGCTTCCACAGCAATGGCATCCTGGTCATCCAGCGGATAGTTAAT
GATCAGCCCACTGACGCGTTGCGCGAGAAGATTGTGCACCGCCGCTTTACAGGCTTCGACGCCGCTTCGT
TCTACCATCGACACCACCACGCTGGCACCCAGTTGATCGGCGCGAGATTTAATCGCCGCGACAATTTGCG
ACGGCGCGTGCAGGGCCAGACTGGAGGTGGCAACGCCAATCAGCAACGACTGTTTGCCCGCCAGTTGTTG
TGCCACGCGGTTGGGAATGTAATTCAGCTCCGCCATCGCCGCTTCCACTTTTTCCCGCGTTTTCGCAGAA
ACGTGGCTGGCCTGGTTCACCACGCGGGAAACGGTCTGATAAGAGACACCGGCATACTCTGCGACATCGT
ATAACGTTACTGGTTTCACATTCACCACCCTGAATTGACTCTCTTCCGGGCGCTATCATGCCATACCGCG
AAAGGTTTTGCGCCATTCGATGGTGTCCGGGATCTCGACGCTCTCCCTTATGCGACTCCTGCATTAGGAA
GCAGCCCAGTAGTAGGTTGAGGCCGTTGAGCACCGCCGCCGCAAGGAATGGTGCATGCAAGGAGATGGCG
CCCAACAGTCCCCCGGCCACGGGGCCTGCCACCATACCCACGCCGAAACAAGCGCTCATGAGCCCGAAGT
GGCGAGCCCGATCTTCCCCATCGGTGATGTCGGCGATATAGGCGCCAGCAACCGCACCTGTGGCGCCGGT
GATGCCGGCCACGATGCGTCCGGCGTAGAGGATCGAGATCGTTTAGGCACCCCAGGCTTTACACTTTATG
CTTCCGGCTCGTATAATGTGTGGAATTGTGAGCGGATAACAATTTCAGAATTCAAAAGATCTTTTAAGAA
GGAGATATACAT
