LOCUS       Exported 847 bp ds-DNA linear SYN 09-JUN-2021
DEFINITION  synthetic linear DNA
ACCESSION   .
VERSION     .
KEYWORDS    pBbA5k-EPL15
SOURCE      synthetic DNA construct
  ORGANISM  synthetic DNA construct
REFERENCE   1 (bases 1 to 847)
  AUTHORS   Dunlop MJ, Dossani ZY, Szmidt HL, Chu HC, Lee TS, Keasling JD, Hadi
            MZ, Mukhopadhyay A
  TITLE     Engineering microbial biofuel tolerance and export using efflux
            pumps.
  JOURNAL   Mol Syst Biol. 2011 May 10;7:487. doi: 10.1038/msb.2011.21.
  PUBMED    21556065
REFERENCE   2 (bases 1 to 847)
  AUTHORS   .
  TITLE     Direct Submission
  JOURNAL   Exported Jun 9, 2021 from SnapGene Server 1.1.58
            http://www.snapgene.com
FEATURES             Location/Qualifiers
     source          1..847
                     /organism="synthetic DNA construct"
                     /mol_type="other DNA"
ORIGIN
        1 tggtgatggt gatgatgagc gattgcaggt gccttggcgc tcgccttgtg cgccagcagg
       61 gtgtagatgc acggcaacac aaacaaggta aacaacgtgc caatcgacat cccggtggca
      121 atcaccatac cgatgtcaaa ccggctgacc gctcctgccc cgcttgccag aatcagcggc
      181 accatgccga acaccatagc cgcagtggtc atcagcaccg gccgcaggcg aatggccgct
      241 gcttcctcga tcgcttcgcg cacactcagg ccacgctcat cgcgtagctg attggcgaac
      301 tcgacgatca ggataccgtg cttgctgata agcccgatca atgtcaccag cccgacctgg
      361 gtgtagatgt tcatgctcga cacacccagg aacagcggca aaagcgcgcc acagatggac
      421 aacggcactg tcaccagaat caccaacggg tcgcggaagc tttcgaactg tgcagccagt
      481 acgaggaaaa tgatcgccag cgccaggccg aaggtgaccc acaatgcgct gccttcctgt
      541 acatactggc gggccgcgcc ggcgtagtcg aaggcaaagc cttccggggc ctcttcgcga
      601 gcgatgtcct gcacggtctt gagcgcctcg cccaggctga ccatgggcac gccctgaatg
      661 atcgcagcgt tcagttgctg gaactggttg agctggcgtg ggcgagcgcg gtcggtgagg
      721 gtgatcaggg tcgacagcgg tagcaactgg ccctggtcgt tcttcacgta gtagttgttc
      781 agccagccgg ggttgtcgcg gtaaggccgt tcaacctggg cgatcacctt gtaactgcgg
      841 ccttcaa
//
